Addgene plasmid #245132: pEW007
Purpose: Based on pAF259 but with bitluc expression driven by the C. saccharoperbutylacetonicum Cspa_135p00700 promoter.
Depositing lab: Robert Fagan. Depositing organization: University of Sheffield. Publication: A set of genetic tools for use in Clostridioides difficile and related species. Fisher H, de Lussy Kubisa L, Jakhmola A, Walker E, Kirk JA, Oatley P, Chaudhuri RR, Douce GR, Ormsby MJ, Fagan RP. Microbiology (Reading). 2026 Feb;172(2). doi: 10.1099/mic.0.001665. PubMed 41712450.
Backbone
  Vector backbone: pMTL960
  Backbone manufacturer: Nigel P Minton
  Vector type: Bacterial Expression
Growth in bacteria
  Bacterial resistance: Chloramphenicol, 25 μg/mL
  Growth temperature: 37°C
  Growth strain: DH5alpha
  Copy number: High Copy
Gene/Insert
  Gene/Insert name: Pcspa_135p00700-bitlucopt
  Species: Synthetic
  Promoter: Pcspa_135p00700
  Cloning method: Restriction Enzyme; 5′ cloning site KpnI (unknown if destroyed); 3′ cloning site SacI (unknown if destroyed)
Resource information
  A portion of this plasmid was derived from a plasmid made by: pAF259 (Addgene #105494)
Terms and licenses: Academic/Nonprofit Terms; Industry Terms: Not Available to Industry
How to cite: pEW007 was a gift from Robert Fagan (Addgene plasmid # 245132 ; http://n2t.net/addgene:245132 ; RRID:Addgene_245132)
