[The description below was written by a language model from this plasmid's Addgene catalogue record and pLannotate feature annotations shown in this document.]
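Description:
pEW007 is a bacterial expression and reporter plasmid built on the pMTL960 backbone, an E. coli–Clostridium shuttle vector, and derived from the earlier construct pAF259. In E. coli it is maintained by a high-copy ColE1/pUC-type origin and selected with chloramphenicol through catP, a chloramphenicol acetyltransferase gene of Clostridium perfringens origin that can serve as a marker in both E. coli and clostridial hosts. An incP origin of transfer, together with traJ and a fragment of traI, makes the plasmid mobilisable by conjugation from a suitable E. coli donor strain. This is the usual way of delivering such vectors into Clostridioides difficile and related species.

The payload is bitlucopt, a synthetic luciferase reporter. The feature table picks it up on the reverse strand as a fragment matching the catalytic subunit of Oplophorus gracilirostris luciferase, the deep-sea shrimp enzyme that oxidises coelenterazine-type substrates to emit blue light. In pEW007 its expression is driven by the Cspa_135p00700 promoter from Clostridium saccharoperbutylacetonicum. The cassette was cloned by restriction enzymes between KpnI and SacI sites, and this promoter is the stated difference from pAF259.

The automated annotation identifies only six features, all within roughly the first half of the 7,186 nt sequence. The promoter itself is not annotated, and neither is the remainder of the plasmid, which would be expected to carry a Gram-positive replication region. The record places the construct within a set of genetic tools for C. difficile and related species, where it presumably serves as a luminescent readout of this promoter's activity.
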