Features (pLannotate 1.2.2; 6 found; start..end, strand, type, name):
      1..589     +  rep_origin     ori: high-copy-number ColE1/pMB1/pBR322/pUC origin of replication
    952..1572    +  CDS            catP: CAT2_CLOPF - Protein inferred from homology: Swiss-Prot protein existence level 3. This enzyme is an effector of chloramphenicol resistance in bacteria. From Clostridium perfringens.
   1951..2060    +  oriT           oriT: incP origin of transfer
   2093..2464    +  CDS            traJ: oriT-recognizing protein; traJ
   2502..2597    +  CDS            traI (fragment): TRAI6_ECOLX - Experimental evidence at protein level: Swiss-Prot protein existence level 1. The initiation process of transfer DNA synthesis requires the interaction of at least three plasmid-specific components (TraH, I, and J) at the transfer origin resulting in the assembly of a specialised nucleoprotein complex - the relaxosome. Site- and strand-specific cleavage at the transfer origin is dependent on TraI and TraJ. From Escherichia coli.
   2811..3347    -  CDS            LUCI_OPLGR (fragment): Experimental evidence at protein level: Swiss-Prot protein existence level 1. Catalytic subunit of oplophorus-luciferin 2-monooxygenase. Oxidoreductase that converts coelenterazine (the oplophorus luciferin) to coelenteramide under emission of blue light with a maximum at 454 nm. Is also active with bisdeoxycoelenterazine. From Oplophorus gracilirostris (Luminous shrimp).
>Addgene plasmid #245132 | pEW007 | addgene full sequence | sequence record 495308 | Addgene NGS Result
TTGAGATCCTTTTTTTCTGCGCGTAATCTGCTGCTTGCAAACAAAAAAACCACCGCTACCAGCGGTGGTT
TGTTTGCCGGATCAAGAGCTACCAACTCTTTTTCCGAAGGTAACTGGCTTCAGCAGAGCGCAGATACCAA
ATACTGTTCTTCTAGTGTAGCCGTAGTTAGGCCACCACTTCAAGAACTCTGTAGCACCGCCTACATACCT
CGCTCTGCTAATCCTGTTACCAGTGGCTGCTGCCAGTGGCGATAAGTCGTGTCTTACCGGGTTGGACTCA
AGACGATAGTTACCGGATAAGGCGCAGCGGTCGGGCTGAACGGGGGGTTCGTGCACACAGCCCAGCTTGG
AGCGAACGACCTACACCGAACTGAGATACCTACAGCGTGAGCTATGAGAAAGCGCCACGCTTCCCGAAGG
GAGAAAGGCGGACAGGTATCCGGTAAGCGGCAGGGTCGGAACAGGAGAGCGCACGAGGGAGCTTCAAGGG
GGAAACGCCTGGTATCTTTATAGTCCTGTCGGGTTTCGCCACCTCTGACTTGAGCGTCGATTTTTGTGAT
GCTCGTCAGGGGGGCGGAGCCTATGGAAAAACGCCAGCAACGCGGCCTTTTTACGGTTCCTGGCCTTTTG
CTGGCCTTTTGCTCACATGTTCTTTCCTGCGTTATCCCCTGATTCTGTGGATAACCGTATTACCGCCTTT
GAGTGAGCTGATACCGCTCGCCGCAGCCGAACGACCGAGCGCAGCGAGTCAGTGAGCGAGGAAGCGGAAG
AGCGCTCGGCCGGGGATCGATCCCCGGGTACGTACCCGGCAGTTTTTCTTTTTCGGCAAGTGTTCAAGAA
GTTATTAAGTCGGGAGTGCAGTCGAAGTGGGCAAGTTGAAAAATTCACAAAAATGTGGTATAATATCTTT
GTTCATTAGAGCGATAAACTTGAATTTGAGAGGGAACTTAGATGGTATTTGAAAAAATTGATAAAAATAG
TTGGAACAGAAAAGAGTATTTTGACCACTACTTTGCAAGTGTACCTTGTACCTACAGCATGACCGTTAAA
GTGGATATCACACAAATAAAGGAAAAGGGAATGAAACTATATCCTGCAATGCTTTATTATATTGCAATGA
TTGTAAACCGCCATTCAGAGTTTAGGACGGCAATCAATCAAGATGGTGAATTGGGGATATATGATGAGAT
GATACCAAGCTATACAATATTTCACAATGATACTGAAACATTTTCCAGCCTTTGGACTGAGTGTAAGTCT
GACTTTAAATCATTTTTAGCAGATTATGAAAGTGATACGCAACGGTATGGAAACAATCATAGAATGGAAG
GAAAGCCAAATGCTCCGGAAAACATTTTTAATGTATCTATGATACCGTGGTCAACCTTCGATGGCTTTAA
TCTGAATTTGCAGAAAGGATATGATTATTTGATTCCTATTTTTACTATGGGGAAATATTATAAAGAAGAT
AACAAAATTATACTTCCTTTGGCAATTCAAGTTCATCACGCAGTATGTGACGGATTTCACATTTGCCGTT
TTGTAAACGAATTGCAGGAATTGATAAATAGTTAACTTCAGGTTTGTCTGTAACTAAAAACAAGTATTTA
AGCAAAAACATCGTAGAAATACGGTGTTTTTTGTTACCCTAAAATCTACAATTTTATACATAACCACAGG
TTAGTACAAAGACCTTGTGTTTCTTTTTGAAAGGCTTAAAACAAGGATTTTTCCTTGATTTAAGCCCCGA
AAAGCAACACAACCAAGGTTTTAGTATCAATCTGTGGTTTTTATATTTTCAGAGACCGGTCAGATCTGCA
GAATTCGCCCTTCCTGCTTCGGGGTCATTATAGCGATTTTTTCGGTATATCCATCCTTTTTCGCACGATA
TACAGGATTTTGCCAAAGGGTTCGTGTAGACTTTCCTTGGTGTATCCAACGGCGTCAGCCGGGCAGGATA
GGTGAAGTAGGCCCACCCGCGAGCGGGTGTTCCTTCTTCACTGTCCCTTATTCGCACCTGGCGGTGCTCA
ACGGGAATCCTGCTCTGCGAGGCTGGCCGGCTACCGCCGGCGTAACAGATGAGGGCAAGCGGATGGCTGA
TGAAACCAAGCCAACCAGGAAGGGCAGCCCACCTATCAAGGTGTACTGCCTTCCAGACGAACGAAGAGCG
ATTGAGGAAAAGGCGGCGGCGGCCGGCATGAGCCTGTCGGCCTACCTGCTGGCCGTCGGCCAGGGCTACA
AAATCACGGGCGTCGTGGACTATGAGCACGTCCGCGAGCTGGCCCGCATCAATGGCGACCTGGGCCGCCT
GGGCGGCCTGCTGAAACTCTGGCTCACCGACGACCCGCGCACGGCGCGGTTCGGTGATGCCACGATCCTC
GCCCTGCTGGCGAAGATCGAAGAGAAGCAGGACGAGCTTGGCAAGGTCATGATGGGCGTGGTCCGCCCGA
GGGCAGAGCCATGACTTTTTTAGCCGCTAAAACGGCCGGGGGGTGCGCGTGATTGCCAAGCACGTCCCCA
TGCGCTCCATCAAGAAGAGCGACTTCGCGGAGCTGGTGAAGTACATCACCGACGAGCAAGGCAAGACCGA
TCCCCTACTACTGACAGCTTCCAAGGAGCTAAAGAGGTCCCTAGCGCAGCCTAAGGGCGAATTCCAGCAC
ACTGGCATCTTTTTATTTAGGGATTTCTCACATAAAATAGAGGCTATTTATAGCCTCTATTTTATTTTAT
ATTTATTTTAAATAAAAAAGACTTCTCATGAGAGAAGCCTTTTTCTATTTAAAGTTTTATTAAAACTTAT
AGGATCCCTATAGAATTTCTTCAAAAAGTCTATAACCTGTAACACTGTTTATAGTTACTCTAAACAACAT
AGATCCATCAGGTGTAATTAACCTTTCATCTATTATTTTATTTCCATTCCACAAAGTGCCTGTTACGGTT
ATTTTCTTTCCATCAAAAACTGCAATCCCTTCGTATGGTCTACCAAAATAATTTAACATATTTGGTGTTA
CACCATCAATTACTAAAGTTCCATAAGGTAATATTACTTTAAAGTGATGATCGTCTACTGGATATACAAC
TTTGAATACTTCCTCAATTTGTGCCATTTGGTCTGCTGATAGTCCCTCATAAGGAATTATTACATGTATA
TCGATCTTTAATGCATTTTCTCCACTTCTAACTATTCTTTGTATTGGTGTAACTGAGACTGCAAGATTTT
GTAAAAGAGAACTCACTCCACCCTGTTCTAAAACTTGATCTAAATTATATGCAGCAGTTTGTTCCCAATC
ACCCACAAAATCTTCAAGTGTAAACACAAAATTTTCTCCTTTACTGCAGGAGCTCCTTTCGAATAATAAA
AGGCAGCTAGAGGTTTTCTAGCTGCCTTGTAGCTACTAGATAGCTACTTCTCTTTATATTATTTTAACAT
GTCGAATTCGACTATGCAATAAATATTAAATATGAATTTATTTTTCTAAAGTATTTTTAGTTGCAACTCC
ACTTGAATCTATTATGTAATCATAGATTACAGTATCATGTGCCATTTCACCTGTGCTGTATAATAAATAA
TCTTTTCCATCTAAATTAATCCAGCCAGTTCTCATTTCACCGGTACCATAAAAATAAGAAGCCTGCAAAT
GCAGGCTTCTTATTTTTATGCTAGCTTGATGCAGAATTCGCCCTTAAGTCTAAAAATTAGGGGAGATGTA
AGGATTTGGGAAAAATAGAAGATGTTATAATCATAAATATGGTATTCGTAGGCTTAAAGTCAAAAAGGAG
GTGAAATATAAATAGATTTTTAGCTAAATTAAGTAAGAAATAGGAGGAGATTTATTGAACAAAAAATTAG
AAAAACCATTTGTATATAAGAGAGAGTACGATTTGACTGGATATGATGTTGAAATTTTACAAAAATATGA
GTTAGAACAAGCAATATATGTTTATGTTGGGAGTAGTTGTGCATATAACATGAGAGCTAGAAGTAGTAAA
TGGAGATACCATATAAGAACAAATAATAAGTCTATATGTTGTAACATTAAAAATTTTATACATAACTTGG
AATTGTTTTATAAAATGGAATTAAAGTTGTCAGATAATATTATTAATGATAAGCTATACTATAGCAATAT
AGCAGAGTTTGAAGAATTTGAAACACTAGAAAAAGCTAGAGAGGTAGAAAGTACTATTATAAGTCAATAT
CAATTTTTAGATTCTATAAATCATATGTTAAAACAAAAAATAATTTTATTGAGTAATAAGGATAGTGTGT
TAAACATAACTAAAAATGGAAATACAAATTATTTGAAAGTAAAAAATAAATACATAGAAAAACATAAGAA
CAAGCCAATAATGAGATACCATATCAACTGTCAATTCAATACAGATGGAAGTGTCAAAAGTATTACACAG
GAGTTTGAACCAATATTGGAATTAAACAAAAAAAATACCCTAAGCCGACCAAGCAGAGTATTTTTAAAAT
AATATTTTAAGATAACAACAAAATGAGATAATACTACTAGACAATGACAACTCAACTACCAATTGAGTTT
ATGGAGCTACCAACTCCAATATCGGTCTAACTGATTAAGTATCTGTAGTTATATAATAATATTGCTATCA
ATTTTAGCATCTTAACAATATTATTATACATACTAAGCTAAAATTATTCAATAGTTGTAAAAGTTGATTA
GTCAATAAGTATATATTTAATGTAGTGTTATCTCTTAAAAAAACTAGATAAGGAGATAATAAATATATGG
AACAATTAGATTCAAAATATAAGTTGAAAAAATTTCTAATGGCAGTATTTAGAGATGGTATAGGACAAGG
AAATAATCTTATTGATAATGAATATGTTAGAGTATTTCAAAATAATAAAAGTAATAGTAAACAATTAGAA
CTCGGAGAAGAATTTAAAGAATATAGTAAAACAACTTTTTTTAAAAATATAGATGATATAGTAGAATTTA
CCTTCGCAAAAAATATTTATTATGAAAATACATTTTTTAACCTATGTACAACTGATGGAAAAGCAGGAAC
CAATGAAAACTTAATAAATAGATATGCATTAGGATTTGATTTTGACAAAAAAGAATTAGGACAAGGTTTT
AATTATAAAGATATAATTAATTTATTTACTAAGATAGGATTACATTATCATATCCTAGTTGATAGTGGAA
ATGGATTCCATGTTTATGTGCTAATTAATAAAACTAATAACATTAAGTTAGTATCAGAAGTTACAAATAC
ATTAATAAATAAATTGGGTGCAGATAAACAAGCAAATTTATCTACTCAAGTATTAAGAGTACCTTATACA
TATAATATTAAAAATACTACTAAACAAGTAAAAATAATACACCAAGACAAAAATATATATAGATATGACA
TAGAAAAGTTAGCTAAAAAATATTGCAAAGATGTAAAAACAGTAGGTAATACTAATACAAAATATATATT
AGATAGTAAGCTACCAAATTGTATAGTAGATATTTTAAAAAATGGTAGTAAAGATGGACATAAAAACCTA
GATTTGCAAAAAATAGTTGTGACTTTAAGATTGAGGAATAAAAGTTTAAGTCAAGTAATATCCGTTGCTA
GAGAATGGAACTATATATCACAAAATAGTCTTTCAAATAGTGAGCTAGAATATCAAGTCAAGTATATGTA
TGAGAAGCTTAAAACGGTTAATTTTGGTTGTACAGGTTGTGAGTTTAATAGTGATTGTTGGAATAAAATA
GAATCAGATTTTATATATAGTGATGAAGATACTTTGTTCAATATGCCACATAAGCACTCAAAGGATTTGA
AATATAAGAATAGGAAAGGGGTTAAAATAATGACTGGTAATCAATTGTTTATCTATAATGTGTTACTTAA
CAATAAAGATAGAGAATTAAACATAGACGATATAATGGAGCTGATAACCTATAAACGTAAGAAGAAAGTT
AAAAACATTGTTATGAGTGAAAAGACATTAAGAGAAACATTAAAAGAACTTCAACATAATGATTATATTA
CAAAAACAAAAGGTGTTACAAAGCTAGGAATAAAAGATACATACAATGTAAAAGAAGTTAGATGTAATAT
AGATAAACAATATACTATTAGTTACTTTGTTACCATGGCAGTAATTTGGGGAATAATTTCAACTGAAGAA
TTAAGATTATATACTCATATGAGATATAAGCAAGATTTATTGGTCAAAGATGATAAAATAAAAGGAAATA
TATTAAGAATTAATCAAGAGGAATTAGCAAAAGATTTAGGAGTAACACAGCAAAGAATTTCAAATATGAT
AGAATCTTTATTAGATACTAAAATTTTAGATGTATGGGAAACTAAAATAAATGATAGAGGATTTATGTAC
TATACATATAGATTAAACAAGTAGATTTTTGATAGGATTAGAATTGATTTTCTAGTCCTATTTTTATGCA
AAAAAACTAATTAATAAAAATTTCTTTTGGTAAAATAATTGTACGAGAATTGCAAAAAAAAAATGGCATC
AAAGTATTGAAATTAAGCCGTTTTAAAAATTTCTTTTGGTAAAATAATTGTACATATATATGTAGTATAT
ATATATATGTTTTTTAGAGAATGTATAACTAGAATATAGAGCTAGAATATAGAGAATGTATAACTAGAAT
ATAGAGCTAGAATATAGAGAATGTATAACTAGAATATAGAGCTAGAATATAGAGAATGTATAACTAGAAT
ATAGAGCTAGAATATAGAGAATGTATAACTAGAATATAGAGCTAGAATATAGAGAATGTATAACTAGAAT
ATAGAGCTAGAATATAGAGAATGTATAACTAGAATATAGAGCTAGAATCCTAATTAGTAGGTGCTTTTTT
AAAACAAGTTAAAAATCAAAAATAGTATTAGTAAGCATTGGAAATGCTAGATTCTAAAATAGAAAAGTAA
AAAATTGGTGCACTATCTAAACTTATCTATATCGCTTTTTCCGTCGTTTGGTTCTCTAGTTACGATACAG
GGGATATGCTTATATTGAGTTATAGTACTAATCAGTGCTTAATATAGTTAATAAAATTATAGTTACCATA
GTTTAGTAACTATGATGTATGTTAGTTAGAAACTTGCATTTCATGACCAAAATCCCTTAACGTGAGTTTT
CGTTCCACTGAGCGTCAGACCCCGTAGAAAAGATCAAAGGATCTTC
